>Addgene plasmid #132571 | fIM1264 | addgene full sequence | sequence record 266128 | Addgene NGS Result
TTGTGAGCGGATAACAATTGACATTGTGAGCGGATAACAAGATACTGAGCACATCAGCAGGACGCACTGA
CCTTAATTAAAAGAATTCATTAAAGAGGAGAAAGGTACCATGAATATTCGTGATCTTGAGTACCTGGTGG
CATTGGCTGAACACCGCCATTTTCGGCGTGCGGCAGATTCCTGCCACGTTAGCCAGCCGACGCTTAGCGG
GCAAATTCGTAAGCTGGAAGATGAGCTGGGCGTGATGTTGCTGGAGCGGACCAGCCGTAAAGTGTTGTTC
ACCCAGGCGGGAATGCTGCTGGTGGATCAGGCGCGTACCGTGCTGCGTGAGGTGAAAGTCCTTAAAGAGA
TGGCAAGCCAGCAGGGCGAGACGATGTCCGGACCGCTGCACATTGGTTTGATTCCCACAGTTGGACCGTA
CCTGCTACCGCATATTATCCCTATGCTGCACCAGACCTTTCCAAAGCTGGAAATGTATCTGCATGAAGCA
CAGACCCACCAGTTACTGGCGCAACTGGACAGCGGCAAACTCGATTGCGTGATCCTCGCGCTGGTGAAAG
AGAGCGAAGCATTCATTGAAGTGCCGTTGTTTGATGAGCCAATGTTGCTGGCTATCTATGAAGATCACCC
GTGGGCGAACCGCGAATGCGTACCGATGGCCGATCTGGCAGGGGAAAAACTGCTGATGCTGGAAGATGGT
CACTGTTTGCGCGATCAGGCAATGGGTTTCTGTTTTGAAGCCGGGGCGGATGAAGATACACACTTCCGCG
CGACCAGCCTGGAAACTCTGCGCAACATGGTGGCGGCAGGTAGCGGGATCACTTTACTGCCAGCGCTGGC
TGTGCCGCCGGAGCGCAAACGCGATGGGGTTGTTTATCTGCCGTGCATTAAGCCGGAACCACGCCGCACT
ATTGGCCTGGTTTATCGTCCTGGCTCACCGCTGCGCAGCCGCTATGAGCAGCTGGCAGAGGCCATCCGCG
CAAGAATGGATGGCCATTTCGATAAAGTTTTAAAACAGGCGGTTTAAGGATCCCATGGTACGCGTGCTAG
AGGCATCAAATAAAACGAAAGGCTCAGTCGAAAGACTGGGCCTTTCGTTTTATCTGTTGTTTGTCGGTGA
ACGCTCTCCTGAGTAGGACAAATCCGCCGCCCTAGACCTAGGGGGATATATTCCGCTTCCTCGCTCACTG
ACTCGCTACGCTCGGTCGTTCGACTGCGGCGAGCGGAAATGGCTTACGAACGGGGCGGAGATTTCCTGGA
AGATGCCAGGAAGATACTTAACAGGGAAGTGAGAGGGCCGCGGCAAAGCCGTTTTTCCATAGGCTCCGCC
CCCCTGACAAGCATCACGAAATCTGACGCTCAAATCAGTGGTGGCGAAACCCGACAGGACTATAAAGATA
CCAGGCGTTTCCCCCTGGCGGCTCCCTCGTGCGCTCTCCTGTTCCTGCCTTTCGGTTTACCGGTGTCATT
CCGCTGTTATGGCCGCGTTTGTCTCATTCCACGCCTGACACTCAGTTCCGGGTAGGCAGTTCGCTCCAAG
CTGGACTGTATGCACGAACCCCCCGTTCAGTCCGACCGCTGCGCCTTATCCGGTAACTATCGTCTTGAGT
CCAACCCGGAAAGACATGCAAAAGCACCACTGGCAGCAGCCACTGGTAATTGATTTAGAGGAGTTAGTCT
TGAAGTCATGCGCCGGTTAAGGCTAAACTGAAAGGACAAGTTTTGGTGACTGCGCTCCTCCAAGCCAGTT
ACCTCGGTTCAAAGAGTTGGTAGCTCAGAGAACCTTCGAAAAACCGCCCTGCAAGGCGGTTTTTTCGTTT
TCAGAGCAAGAGATTACGCGCAGACCAAAACGATCTCAAGAAGATCATCTTATTAATCAGATAAAATATT
TCTAGATTTCAGTGCAATTTATCTCTTCAAATGTAGCACCTGAAGTCAGCCCCATACGATATAAGTTGTA
TAGTGCTTGGATTCTCACCAATAAAAAACGCCCGGCGGCAACCGAGCGTTCTGAACAAATCCAGATGGAG
TTCTGAGGTCATTACTGGATCTATCAACAGGAGTCCAAGCGAGCTCTCGAACCCCAGAGTCCCGCTCAGA
AGAACTCGTCAAGAAGGCGATAGAAGGCGATGCGCTGCGAATCGGGAGCGGCGATACCGTAAAGCACGAG
GAAGCGGTCAGCCCATTCGCCGCCAAGCTCTTCAGCAATATCACGGGTAGCCAACGCTATGTCCTGATAG
CGGTCCGCCACACCCAGCCGGCCACAGTCGATGAATCCAGAAAAGCGGCCATTTTCCACCATGATATTCG
GCAAGCAGGCATCGCCATGGGTCACGACGAGATCCTCGCCGTCGGGCATGCGCGCCTTGAGCCTGGCGAA
CAGTTCGGCTGGCGCGAGCCCCTGATGCTCTTCGTCCAGATCATCCTGATCGACAAGACCGGCTTCCATC
CGAGTACGTGCTCGCTCGATGCGATGTTTCGCTTGGTGGTCGAATGGGCAGGTAGCCGGATCAAGCGTAT
GCAGCCGCCGCATTGCATCAGCCATGATGGATACTTTCTCGGCAGGAGCAAGGTGAGATGACAGGAGATC
CTGCCCCGGCACTTCGCCCAATAGCAGCCAGTCCCTTCCCGCTTCAGTGACAACGTCGAGCACAGCTGCG
CAAGGAACGCCCGTCGTGGCCAGCCACGATAGCCGCGCTGCCTCGTCCTGCAGTTCATTCAGGGCACCGG
ACAGGTCGGTCTTGACAAAAAGAACCGGGCGCCCCTGCGCTGACAGCCGGAACACGGCGGCATCAGAGCA
GCCGATTGTCTGTTGTGCCCAGTCATAGCCGAATAGCCTCTCCACCCAAGCGGCCGGAGAACCTGCGTGC
AATCCATCTTGTTCAATCATGCGAAACGATCCTCATCCTGTCTCTTGATCAGATCTTGATCCCCTGCGCC
ATCAGATCCTTGGCGGCAAGAAAGCCATCCAGTTTACTTTGCAGGGCTTCCCAACCTTACCAGAGGGCGC
CCCAGCTGGCAATTCCGACGTCTAAGAAACCATTATTATCATGACATTAACCTATAAAAATAGGCGTATC
ACGAGGCCCTTTCGTCTTCACCTCGAGATGCTAGCAA
Features (pLannotate 1.2.2; 10 found; start..end, strand, type, name):
      1..17      +  protein_bind   lac operator: The lac repressor binds to the lac operator to inhibit transcription in E. coli. This inhibition can be relieved by adding lactose or isopropyl-β-D-thiogalactopyranoside (IPTG). lac repressor encoded by lacI
     24..40      +  protein_bind   lac operator: The lac repressor binds to the lac operator to inhibit transcription in E. coli. This inhibition can be relieved by adding lactose or isopropyl-β-D-thiogalactopyranoside (IPTG). lac repressor encoded by lacI
     40..72      +  promoter       PLtetO-1 promoter (fragment): modified phage lambda PL promoter with tet operator sites (Lutz and Bujard, 1997)
    110..1024    +  CDS            oxyR: OXYR_ECOLI - Also known as momR, mor. Experimental evidence at protein level: Swiss-Prot protein existence level 1. Hydrogen peroxide sensor. Activates the expression of a regulon of hydrogen peroxide-inducible genes such as katG, gor, ahpC, ahpF, oxyS (a regulatory RNA), dps, fur and grxA. OxyR expression is negatively autoregulated by binding to a 43 bp region upstream of its own coding sequence. OxyR is inactivated by reduction of its essential disulfide bond by the product of GrxA, itself positively regulated by OxyR. Has also a positive regulatory effect on the production of surface prote
   1057..1143    +  terminator     rrnB T1 terminator: Escherichia coli rrnB; transcription terminator T1 from the E. coli rrnB gene
   1171..1226    -  rep_origin     RSF ori (fragment): Plasmids containing the RSF 1030 origin of replication can be propagated in E. coli cells that contain additional plasmids with compatible origins.
   1314..1859    -  rep_origin     p15A ori: Plasmids containing the medium-copy-number p15A origin of replication can be propagated in E. coli cells that contain a second plasmid with the ColE1 origin.
   1971..2065    -  terminator     lambda t0 terminator: transcription terminator from phage lambda
   2099..2890    -  CDS            neo: KKA2_KLEPN - Also known as kan, nptII. Experimental evidence at protein level: Swiss-Prot protein existence level 1. Resistance to kanamycin, neomycin, paromomycin, ribostamycin, butirosin and gentamicin B. From Klebsiella pneumoniae.
   2922..3041    -  CDS            tnpA (fragment): TN5P_ECOLX - Also known as tnp. Experimental evidence at protein level: Swiss-Prot protein existence level 1. Mediates transposition of transposon Tn5 by a 'cut and paste' mechanism. First, the monomeric transposase binds the 19 bp inverted DNA repeats flanking the transposon. Then, dimerization of the DNA- bound transposase creates a synaptic DNA complex. After nicking of the first DNA strand, excision of the transposon proceeds through a series of intermediates. The transposase then mediates the insertion of the transposon at a new site by strand transfer. The activity of the wild- type tran
