[The description below was written by a language model from this plasmid's Addgene catalogue record and pLannotate feature annotations shown in this document.]
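Description:
fIM1264 is a small bacterial expression plasmid (about 3.1 kb) built on the pZA2 backbone, one of the modular pZ-series vectors for E. coli. It replicates from the p15A origin, a medium-copy replicon compatible with ColE1-type plasmids, so it can be maintained with other circuit plasmids in the same cell. Selection is by kanamycin, conferred by the neo/nptII aminoglycoside phosphotransferase gene, which is followed by the lambda t0 terminator. The short RSF ori and Tn5 transposase fragments in the annotation are most likely sequence-similarity hits to backbone regions near the origin and the Tn5-derived resistance cassette rather than functional elements.

The payload, assembled by Gibson cloning, is a roughly 1.2 kb cassette consisting of the pLlacO promoter, the E. coli oxyR coding sequence and the rrnB T1 terminator. pLlacO is a synthetic phage lambda PL-derived promoter carrying lac operators. The feature table shows two lac operator sites next to a fragment annotated as PLtetO-1, a match that reflects the shared PL core of the two promoters, not tet regulation. In hosts that supply LacI, transcription is repressed and can be induced with IPTG; in hosts without LacI, the promoter would be expected to act constitutively. OxyR is the hydrogen peroxide-sensing transcription factor that activates genes such as katG, ahpC and oxyS when oxidised.

The plasmid thus places OxyR levels under external, tunable control instead of its native negative autoregulation. It comes from work on synthetic gene networks that compensate for crosstalk between sensing pathways, where it presumably supplies the regulator for a peroxide-responsive sensor; the record does not describe its partner reporter constructs.
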