Addgene plasmid #132571: fIM1264
Purpose: pZA2-pLlacO-oxyR
Depositing lab: Timothy Lu. Depositing organization: Massachusetts Institute of Technology. Publication: Gene networks that compensate for crosstalk with crosstalk. Muller IE, Rubens JR, Jun T, Graham D, Xavier R, Lu TK. Nat Commun. 2019 Sep 6;10(1):4028. doi: 10.1038/s41467-019-12021-y. PubMed 31492904.
Backbone
  Vector backbone: pZA2
  Backbone size w/o insert (bp): 1954
  Total vector size (bp): 3118
  Vector type: Bacterial Expression
Growth in bacteria
  Bacterial resistance: Kanamycin, 50 μg/mL
  Growth temperature: 37°C
  Growth strain: DH5alpha
  Copy number: Unknown
Gene/Insert
  Gene/Insert name: pLlacO-oxyR-TermT1
  Insert size (bp): 1164
  Entrez Gene: oxyR (a.k.a. b3961, ECK3953, momR, mor)
  Promoter: pLlacO
  Cloning method: Gibson Cloning
  Sequencing primers: 5′ GCAAGAAAGCCATCCAGTTT; 3′ TGGCATCTTCCAGGAAATCT
Terms and licenses: Academic/Nonprofit Terms; Industry Terms: Not Available to Industry
How to cite: fIM1264 was a gift from Timothy Lu (Addgene plasmid # 132571 ; http://n2t.net/addgene:132571 ; RRID:Addgene_132571)
